Addgene plasmid #27860: pUT1764-HQ858778
Depositing lab: John Gray & Erich Grotewold. Depositing organization: University of Toledo. Publication: The Maize TFome--development of a transcription factor open reading frame collection for functional genomics. Burdo B, Gray J, Goetting-Minesky MP, Wittler B, Hunt M, Li T, Velliquette D, Thomas J, Gentzel I, dos Santos Brito M, Mejia-Guerra MK, Connolly LN, Qaisi D, Li W, Casas MI, Doseff AI, Grotewold E. Plant J. 2014 Oct;80(2):356-66. doi: 10.1111/tpj.12623. Epub 2014 Aug 26. PubMed 25053252.
Backbone
  Vector backbone: pENTR/SD
  Backbone manufacturer: Invitrogen
  Backbone size w/o insert (bp): 2601
  Vector type: Entry vector
Growth in bacteria
  Bacterial resistance: Kanamycin, 50 μg/mL
  Growth temperature: 37°C
  Growth strain: DH5alpha
  Growth instructions: E. coli TOP10
  Copy number: Low Copy
Gene/Insert
  Gene/Insert name: PBF-2 like transcription factor from EE039788
  Species: Zea mays
  Insert size (bp): 696
  GenBank ID: HQ858778
  Cloning method: Restriction Enzyme
  Sequencing primers: 5′ M13 For; 3′ M13 Rev
Terms and licenses: Academic/Nonprofit Terms; Industry Terms: Not Available to Industry
Depositor comments: This CDS was amplified using PCR from a full length cDNA template from the Maize Full-length cDNA Project (www.maizecdna.org) and the PCR product included the stop codon. The PCR product was cloned into a Gateway pENTR/SD vector. Further information on this gene may be obtained at www.grassius.org using the GenBank number. (The second half of the plasmid name is the GenBank Number for the sequence of the insert)
How to cite: pUT1764-HQ858778 was a gift from John Gray & Erich Grotewold (Addgene plasmid # 27860 ; http://n2t.net/addgene:27860 ; RRID:Addgene_27860)
