[The description below was written by a language model from this plasmid's Addgene catalogue record and pLannotate feature annotations shown in this document.]
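Description:
pUT1764-HQ858778 is a Gateway entry clone built on the Invitrogen pENTR/SD backbone, carrying a maize (Zea mays) transcription factor open reading frame as part of a maize transcription factor ORF collection for functional genomics. The plasmid totals about 3.3 kb, is propagated in E. coli under kanamycin selection (KanR, aminoglycoside phosphotransferase), and replicates from a ColE1/pUC-type origin. The feature annotation describes this origin as high copy, whereas the catalogue entry lists the plasmid as low copy. rrnB T1 and T2 terminators lie upstream of the cloning region, where they shield the insert from read-through transcription originating in the backbone. Short lacI and lacZα fragments are annotated as backbone remnants.

The 696 bp insert encodes a PBF-2-like transcription factor, amplified by PCR from a full-length maize cDNA clone with its native stop codon retained. Automated annotation matches the coding sequence to potato WHY2, a Whirly-family single-stranded DNA-binding protein. This reflects homology rather than origin, and it is consistent with the PBF-2-like designation. The ORF sits between attL1 and attL2, so an LR Clonase reaction can transfer it directionally into any attR-containing destination vector for expression in plants, bacteria, yeast or other systems. Because the stop codon is present, the clone suits native or N-terminally tagged expression but not C-terminal fusions. The pENTR/SD configuration places a bacteriophage T7 gene 10 ribosome binding site just upstream of the start codon, which supports efficient translation in prokaryotic destination vectors. A T7 promoter lies outside attL2 in reverse orientation. M13 forward and reverse primer sites flank the cassette for sequence verification.
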