Features (pLannotate 1.2.2; 11 found; start..end, strand, type, name):
      1..100     +  protein_bind   attL1: mutant version of attL; recombination site for the Gateway® LR reaction LR Clonase™
    112..132     +  RBS            RBS: efficient ribosome binding site from bacteriophage T7 gene 10 (Olins and Rangwala, 1989)
    142..837     +  CDS            WHY2: WHY2_SOLTU - Experimental evidence at protein level: Swiss-Prot protein existence level 1. Single-stranded DNA-binding protein that may be involved in the maintenance of mitochondrial genome stability by preventing break- induced DNA rearrangements. From Solanum tuberosum (Potato).
    854..953     -  protein_bind   attL2: mutant version of attL; recombination site for the Gateway® LR reaction LR Clonase™
    971..989     -  promoter       T7 promoter: promoter for bacteriophage T7 RNA polymerase
   1123..1932    +  CDS            KanR: aminoglycoside phosphotransferase; aph(3')-Ia; confers resistance to kanamycin in bacteria or G418 (Geneticin®) in eukaryotes
   2079..2667    +  rep_origin     ori: high-copy-number ColE1/pMB1/pBR322/pUC origin of replication
   2850..2942    +  CDS            lacI (fragment): lac repressor; lacI; The lac repressor binds to the lac operator to inhibit transcription in E. coli. This inhibition can be relieved by adding lactose or isopropyl-β-D-thiogalactopyranoside (IPTG).
   2997..3024    -  terminator     rrnB T2 terminator: transcription terminator T2 from the E. coli rrnB gene
   3156..3199    +  terminator     rrnB T1 terminator: Escherichia coli rrnB; transcription terminator T1 from the E. coli rrnB gene
   3246..3282    -  CDS            lacZα (fragment): LacZα fragment of β-galactosidase; lacZ fragment
>Addgene plasmid #27860 | pUT1764-HQ858778 | depositor full sequence | sequence record 13134 | Author sequence
CAAATAATGATTTTATTTTGACTGATAGTGACCTGTTCGTTGCAACAAATTGATGAGCAATGCTTTTTTA
TAATGCCAACTTTGTACAAAAAAGCAGGCTCCGCGGCCGCCTTGTTTAACTTTAAGAAGGAGCCCTTCAC
CATGCTGCGGCTCTCCCGCTTCCTCCCCTCCGCCTGCAGGAGGGGTTTTGATCTAAAAGAATCTCTTTGG
AGTGGTTCATTGACATTCCAACAAGCTGTTTCCACTGCAGCAACAAATCTTGATGGGAACTTGTCTGGCA
AAAAGTTTGCAAGTTATACCGTGTTCAAGGGAAAGGCTGCACTTTCTATACATCCTATACTGCCAAGTTT
CAGCAAATTAGAATCCGGAGGATCTCGAGTGAGCAAAAATGGATCAGTAATGCTGACCTTCTTTCCTGCT
GTTGGACAAAGGAAGTATGACTATACAAAGAAACAGCTCTTTGCTCTGTCACCTACTGAAGTTGGAAGCC
TGATAAGTCTTGGGCCTGCTGAATCCTGTGAATTTTTCCATGACCCATCCATGAAATCAAGTAATGAAGG
AACGGTGAAAAAATCGCTGTCGATCACTCCACTTGGCAGTGACAGTGGATACTTTGTTAATATAACCGTT
GTGAACAGTGCAGAGAGGACTAATGATCGTCTTTCAGTCCCTATCACAAAAGCTGAGTTTGCTGTGATCC
GCACAACTCTGAGTTTTGCATTGCCACATATTATGGGTTGGGACCAGGCTTTAACCAATCACCATCCAGC
TCCAGCTCCTCCAGCTAGCAGCAGGCCCACGGTAGAGCGTCCACACCCGGATTCCGAATGGGAGAGGAAG
GGTGGGCGCGCCGACCCAGCTTTCTTGTACAAAGTTGGCATTATAAGAAAGCATTGCTTATCAATTTGTT
GCAACGAACAGGTCACTATCAGTCAAAATAAAATCATTATTTGCCATCCAGCTGATATCCCCTATAGTGA
GTCGTATTACATGGTCATAGCTGTTTCCTGGCAGCTCTGGCCCGTGTCTCAAAATCTCTGATGTTACATT
GCACAAGATAAAAATATATCATCATGAACAATAAAACTGTCTGCTTACATAAACAGTAATACAAGGGGTG
TTATGAGCCATATTCAACGGGAAACGTCGAGGCCGCGATTAAATTCCAACATGGATGCTGATTTATATGG
GTATAAATGGGCTCGCGATAATGTCGGGCAATCAGGTGCGACAATCTATCGCTTGTATGGGAAGCCCGAT
GCGCCAGAGTTGTTTCTGAAACATGGCAAAGGTAGCGTTGCCAATGATGTTACAGATGAGATGGTCAGAC
TAAACTGGCTGACGGAATTTATGCCTCTTCCGACCATCAAGCATTTTATCCGTACTCCTGATGATGCATG
GTTACTCACCACTGCGATCCCCGGAAAAACAGCATTCCAGGTATTAGAAGAATATCCTGATTCAGGTGAA
AATATTGTTGATGCGCTGGCAGTGTTCCTGCGCCGGTTGCATTCGATTCCTGTTTGTAATTGTCCTTTTA
ACAGCGATCGCGTATTTCGTCTCGCTCAGGCGCAATCACGAATGAATAACGGTTTGGTTGATGCGAGTGA
TTTTGATGACGAGCGTAATGGCTGGCCTGTTGAACAAGTCTGGAAAGAAATGCATAAACTTTTGCCATTC
TCACCGGATTCAGTCGTCACTCATGGTGATTTCTCACTTGATAACCTTATTTTTGACGAGGGGAAATTAA
TAGGTTGTATTGATGTTGGACGAGTCGGAATCGCAGACCGATACCAGGATCTTGCCATCCTATGGAACTG
CCTCGGTGAGTTTTCTCCTTCATTACAGAAACGGCTTTTTCAAAAATATGGTATTGATAATCCTGATATG
AATAAATTGCAGTTTCATTTGATGCTCGATGAGTTTTTCTAATCAGAATTGGTTAATTGGTTGTAACACT
GGCAGAGCATTACGCTGACTTGACGGGACGGCGCAAGCTCATGACCAAAATCCCTTAACGTGAGTTACGC
GTCGTTCCACTGAGCGTCAGACCCCGTAGAAAAGATCAAAGGATCTTCTTGAGATCCTTTTTTTCTGCGC
GTAATCTGCTGCTTGCAAACAAAAAAACCACCGCTACCAGCGGTGGTTTGTTTGCCGGATCAAGAGCTAC
CAACTCTTTTTCCGAAGGTAACTGGCTTCAGCAGAGCGCAGATACCAAATACTGTCCTTCTAGTGTAGCC
GTAGTTAGGCCACCACTTCAAGAACTCTGTAGCACCGCCTACATACCTCGCTCTGCTAATCCTGTTACCA
GTGGCTGCTGCCAGTGGCGATAAGTCGTGTCTTACCGGGTTGGACTCAAGACGATAGTTACCGGATAAGG
CGCAGCGGTCGGGCTGAACGGGGGGTTCGTGCACACAGCCCAGCTTGGAGCGAACGACCTACACCGAACT
GAGATACCTACAGCGTGAGCATTGAGAAAGCGCCACGCTTCCCGAAGGGAGAAAGGCGGACAGGTATCCG
GTAAGCGGCAGGGTCGGAACAGGAGAGCGCACGAGGGAGCTTCCAGGGGGAAACGCCTGGTATCTTTATA
GTCCTGTCGGGTTTCGCCACCTCTGACTTGAGCGTCGATTTTTGTGATGCTCGTCAGGGGGGCGGAGCCT
ATGGAAAAACGCCAGCAACGCGGCCTTTTTACGGTTCCTGGCCTTTTGCTGGCCTTTTGCTCACATGTTC
TTTCCTGCGTTATCCCCTGATTCTGTGGATAACCGTATTACCGCCTTTGAGTGAGCTGATACCGCTCGCC
GCAGCCGAACGACCGAGCGCAGCGAGTCAGTGAGCGAGGAAGCGGAAGAGCGCCCAATACGCAAACCGCC
TCTCCCCGCGCGTTGGCCGATTCATTAATGCAGCTGGCACGACAGGTTTCCCGACTGGAAAGCGGGCAGT
GAGCGCAACGCAATTAATACGCGTACCGCTAGCCAGGAAGAGTTTGTAGAAACGCAAAAAGGCCATCCGT
CAGGATGGCCTTCTGCTTAGTTTGATGCCTGGCAGTTTATGGCGGGCGTCCTGCCCGCCACCCTCCGGGC
CGTTGCTTCACAACGTTCAAATCCGCTCCCGGCGGATTTGTCCTACTCAGGAGAGCGTTCACCGACAAAC
AACAGATAAAACGAAAGGCCCAGTCTTCCGACTGAGCCTTTCGTTTTATTTGATGCCTGGCAGTTCCCTA
CTCTCGCGTTAACGCTAGCATGGATGTTTTCCCAGTCACGACGTTGTAAAACGACGGCCAGTCTTAAGCT
CGGGCCC
