>Addgene plasmid #27860 | pUT1764-HQ858778 | addgene partial sequence | sequence record 34150 | 27860 with M13pUC-fwd
ATGATTTTATTTTGACTGATAGTGACCTGTTCGTTGCAACAAATTGATGAGCAATGCTTTTTTATAATGC
CAACTTTGTACAAAAAAGCAGGCTCCGCGGCCGCCTTGTTTAACTTTAAGAAGGAGCCCTTCACCATGCT
GCGGCTCTCCCGCTTCCTCCCCTCCGCCTGCAGGAGGGGTTTTGATCTAAAAGAATCTCTTTGGAGTGGT
TCATTGACATTCCAACAAGCTGTTTCCACTGCAGCAACAAATCTTGATGGGAACTTGTCTGGCAAAAAGT
TTGCAAGTTATACCGTGTTCAAGGGAAAGGCTGCACTTTCTATACATCCTATACTGCCAAGTTTCAGCAA
ATTAGAATCCGGAGGATCTCGAGTGAGCAAAAATGGATCAGTAATGCTGACCTTCTTTCCTGCTGTTGGA
CAAAGGAAGTATGACTATACAAAGAAACAGCTCTTTGCTCTGTCACCTACTGAAGTTGGAAGCCTGATAA
GTCTTGGGCCTGCTGAATCCTGTGAATTTTTCCATGACCCATCCATGAAATCAAGTAATGAAGGAACGGT
GAAAAAATCGCTGTCGATCACTCCACTTGGCAGTGACAGTGGATACTTTGTTAATATAACCGTTGTGAAC
AGTGCAGAGAGGACTAATGATCGTCTTTCAGTCCCTATCACAAAAGCTGAGTTTGCTGTGATCCGCACAA
CTCTGAGTTTTGCATTGCCACATATTATGGGTTGGGACCAGGCTTTAACCAATCACCATCCAGCTCCAGC
TCCTCCAGCTAGCAGCAGGCCCACGGTAGAGCGTCCACACCCGGA
